Addgene plasmid #140314: pDEST40-2XHA-Src-K298M
Purpose: Expresses HA-tagged human Src-K298M in mammalian cells for structure-function studies
Depositing lab: Mark Moasser. Publication: A Dimerization Function in the Intrinsically Disordered N-Terminal Region of Src. Spassov DS, Ruiz-Saenz A, Piple A, Moasser MM. Cell Rep. 2018 Oct 9;25(2):449-463.e4. doi: 10.1016/j.celrep.2018.09.035. PubMed 30304684.
Backbone
  Vector backbone: modified pcDNA-pDEST40
  Backbone manufacturer: modified from ThermoFisher 12274015
  Backbone size w/o insert (bp): 7100
  Vector type: Mammalian Expression
  Selectable markers: Neomycin (select with G418)
Growth in bacteria
  Bacterial resistance: Ampicillin, 100 μg/mL
  Growth temperature: 37°C
  Growth strain: DH5alpha
  Copy number: High Copy
Gene/Insert
  Gene/Insert name: Src mutant (alt name: K298M)
  Species: H. sapiens (human)
  Insert size (bp): 1608
  Mutation: K298M
  Entrez Gene: SRC (a.k.a. ASV, SRC1, THC6, c-SRC, p60-Src)
  Promoter: CMV
  Tag / fusion protein: 2X HA (C terminal on backbone)
  Cloning method: Gateway Cloning
Terms and licenses: Academic/Nonprofit Terms; Industry Terms: Not Available to Industry
How to cite: pDEST40-2XHA-Src-K298M was a gift from Mark Moasser (Addgene plasmid # 140314 ; http://n2t.net/addgene:140314 ; RRID:Addgene_140314)
