[The description below was written by a language model from this plasmid's Addgene catalogue record and pLannotate feature annotations shown in this document.]
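Description:
pDEST40-2XHA-Src-K298M is a mammalian expression plasmid built by Gateway cloning into a modified pcDNA-DEST40 backbone, giving a sequenced construct of about 7.2 kb. It is propagated in E. coli at high copy from a ColE1/pUC-type origin with ampicillin selection through the β-lactamase gene, and it also carries an f1 phage origin. For selection in mammalian cells, an SV40 early promoter drives a neomycin phosphotransferase gene terminated by an SV40 polyadenylation signal, allowing G418 selection of stable transfectants.

The payload is the 1,608 bp human SRC coding sequence bearing the K298M substitution, flanked by attB1 and attB2 sites left by the Gateway recombination. Transcription is driven by the CMV immediate-early enhancer and promoter and terminated by the bovine growth hormone poly(A) signal; a T7 promoter lies upstream of the insert. Immediately downstream of attB2 the annotation detects two short HA epitope matches, consistent with the backbone-encoded C-terminal 2X HA tag listed in the catalogue. A V5 epitope sequence, a remnant of the parental vector, follows, although the record does not say whether it is translated as part of the fusion. Short annotated fragments such as the HIV-1 LTR, bleomycin resistance and lacI matches appear to be partial backbone hits rather than functional elements.

The stated use is expression of HA-tagged Src-K298M in mammalian cells for structure-function studies, and the associated publication concerns a dimerization function in the disordered N-terminal region of Src. The record does not describe the functional consequence of the mutation, though it alters a lysine in the kinase domain.
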