Features (pLannotate 1.2.2; 25 found; start..end, strand, type, name):
     28..80      -  misc_feature   bom (fragment): basis of mobility region from pBR322
    235..614     +  enhancer       CMV enhancer: human cytomegalovirus immediate early enhancer
    615..818     +  promoter       CMV promoter: human cytomegalovirus (CMV) immediate early promoter
    814..847     +  LTR            5' LTR (truncated) (fragment): truncated 5' long terminal repeat (LTR) from HIV-1
    863..881     +  promoter       T7 promoter: promoter for bacteriophage T7 RNA polymerase
    911..935     +  protein_bind   attB1: mutant version of attB; recombination site for the Gateway® BP reaction BP Clonase™
    953..2560    +  CDS            SRC: SRC_HUMAN - Also known as SRC1. Experimental evidence at protein level: Swiss-Prot protein existence level 1. Non-receptor protein tyrosine kinase which is activated following engagement of many different classes of cellular receptors including immune response receptors, integrins and other adhesion receptors, receptor protein tyrosine kinases, G protein-coupled receptors as well as cytokine receptors. Participates in signaling pathways that control a diverse spectrum of biological activities including gene transcription, immune response, cell adhesion, cell cycle progression, apoptosis, migra
   2562..2586    -  protein_bind   attB2: mutant version of attB; recombination site for the Gateway® BP reaction BP Clonase™
   2597..2623    +  CDS            3xHA (fragment): three tandem HA epitope tags
   2627..2654    +  CDS            3xHA (fragment): three tandem HA epitope tags
   2679..2720    +  CDS            V5 tag: epitope tag from simian virus 5
   2776..3000    +  polyA_signal   bGH poly(A) signal: bovine growth hormone polyadenylation signal
   3004..3025    +  promoter       SV40 promoter (fragment): SV40 enhancer and early promoter
   3046..3474    +  rep_origin     f1 ori (sequence partly withheld): f1 bacteriophage origin of replication; arrow indicates direction of (+) strand synthesis
   3488..3817    +  promoter       SV40 promoter: SV40 enhancer and early promoter
   3884..4675    +  CDS            neo: KKA2_KLEPN - Also known as kan, nptII. Experimental evidence at protein level: Swiss-Prot protein existence level 1. Resistance to kanamycin, neomycin, paromomycin, ribostamycin, butirosin and gentamicin B. From Klebsiella pneumoniae.
   4701..4859    +  CDS            ble (fragment): BLE_KLEPN - Experimental evidence at protein level: Swiss-Prot protein existence level 1. Binding protein with a strong affinity to the bleomycin family of antibiotics. Binds to CL990; an antimitotic-antibiotic compound. From Klebsiella pneumoniae.
   4854..4975    +  polyA_signal   SV40 poly(A) signal: SV40 polyadenylation signal
   5048..5064    -  protein_bind   lac operator: The lac repressor binds to the lac operator to inhibit transcription in E. coli. This inhibition can be relieved by adding lactose or isopropyl-β-D-thiogalactopyranoside (IPTG). lac repressor encoded by lacI
   5072..5102    -  promoter       lac promoter: promoter for the E. coli lac operon
   5117..5138    -  protein_bind   CAP binding site: CAP binding activates transcription in the presence of cAMP. E. coli catabolite activator protein
   5151..5243    -  CDS            lacI (fragment): lac repressor; lacI; The lac repressor binds to the lac operator to inhibit transcription in E. coli. This inhibition can be relieved by adding lactose or isopropyl-β-D-thiogalactopyranoside (IPTG).
   5426..6014    -  rep_origin     ori: high-copy-number ColE1/pMB1/pBR322/pUC origin of replication
   6185..7045    -  CDS            AmpR: β-lactamase; bla; confers resistance to ampicillin, carbenicillin, and related antibiotics
   7046..7150    -  promoter       AmpR promoter: bla
>Addgene plasmid #140314 | pDEST40-2XHA-Src-K298M | addgene full sequence | sequence record 291897 | Addgene NGS Result
GACGGATCGGGAGATCTCCCGATCCCCTATGGTGCACTCTCAGTACAATCTGCTCTGATGCCGCATAGTT
AAGCCAGTATCTGCTCCCTGCTTGTGTGTTGGAGGTCGCTGAGTAGTGCGCGAGCAAAATTTAAGCTACA
ACAAGGCAAGGCTTGACCGACAATTGCATGAAGAATCTGCTTAGGGTTAGGCGTTTTGCGCTGCTTCGCG
ATGTACGGGCCAGATATACGCGTTGACATTGATTATTGACTAGTTATTAATAGTAATCAATTACGGGGTC
ATTAGTTCATAGCCCATATATGGAGTTCCGCGTTACATAACTTACGGTAAATGGCCCGCCTGGCTGACCG
CCCAACGACCCCCGCCCATTGACGTCAATAATGACGTATGTTCCCATAGTAACGCCAATAGGGACTTTCC
ATTGACGTCAATGGGTGGAGTATTTACGGTAAACTGCCCACTTGGCAGTACATCAAGTGTATCATATGCC
AAGTACGCCCCCTATTGACGTCAATGACGGTAAATGGCCCGCCTGGCATTATGCCCAGTACATGACCTTA
TGGGACTTTCCTACTTGGCAGTACATCTACGTATTAGTCATCGCTATTACCATGGTGATGCGGTTTTGGC
AGTACATCAATGGGCGTGGATAGCGGTTTGACTCACGGGGATTTCCAAGTCTCCACCCCATTGACGTCAA
TGGGAGTTTGTTTTGGCACCAAAATCAACGGGACTTTCCAAAATGTCGTAACAACTCCGCCCCATTGACG
CAAATGGGCGGTAGGCGTGTACGGTGGGAGGTCTATATAAGCAGAGCTCTCTGGCTAACTAGAGAACCCA
CTGCTTACTGGCTTATCGAAATTAATACGACTCACTATAGGGAGACCCAAGCTGGCTAGTTAAGCTATCA
ACAAGTTTGTACAAAAAAGCAGGCTTCGAAGGAGATAGAACCATGGGTAGCAACAAGAGCAAGCCCAAGG
ATGCCAGCCAGCGGCGCCGCAGCCTGGAGCCCGCCGAGAACGTGCACGGCGCTGGCGGGGGCGCTTTCCC
CGCCTCGCAGACCCCCAGCAAGCCAGCCTCGGCCGACGGCCACCGCGGCCCCAGCGCGGCCTTCGCCCCC
GCGGCCGCCGAGCCCAAGCTGTTCGGAGGCTTCAACTCCTCGGACACCGTCACCTCCCCGCAGAGGGCGG
GCCCGCTGGCCGGTGGAGTGACCACCTTTGTGGCCCTCTATGACTATGAGTCTAGGACGGAGACAGACCT
GTCCTTCAAGAAAGGCGAGCGGCTCCAGATTGTCAACAACACAGAGGGAGACTGGTGGCTGGCCCACTCG
CTCAGCACAGGACAGACAGGCTACATCCCCAGCAACTACGTGGCGCCCTCCGACTCCATCCAGGCTGAGG
AGTGGTATTTTGGCAAGATCACCAGACGGGAGTCAGAGCGGTTACTGCTCAATGCAGAGAACCCGAGAGG
GACCTTCCTCGTGCGAGAAAGTGAGACCACGAAAGGTGCCTACTGCCTCTCAGTGTCTGACTTCGACAAC
GCCAAGGGCCTCAACGTGAAGCACTACAAGATCCGCAAGCTGGACAGCGGCGGCTTCTACATCACCTCCC
GCACCCAGTTCAACAGCCTGCAGCAGCTGGTGGCCTACTACTCCAAACACGCCGATGGCCTGTGCCACCG
CCTCACCACCGTGTGCCCCACGTCCAAGCCGCAGACTCAGGGCCTGGCCAAGGATGCCTGGGAGATCCCT
CGGGAGTCGCTGCGGCTGGAGGTCAAGCTGGGCCAGGGCTGCTTTGGCGAGGTGTGGATGGGGACCTGGA
ACGGTACCACCAGGGTGGCCATCATGACCCTGAAGCCTGGCACGATGTCTCCAGAGGCCTTCCTGCAGGA
GGCCCAGGTCATGAAGAAGCTGAGGCATGAGAAGCTGGTGCAGTTGTATGCTGTGGTTTCAGAGGAGCCC
ATTTACATCGTCACGGAGTACATGAGCAAGGGGAGTTTGCTGGACTTTCTCAAGGGGGAGACAGGCAAGT
ACCTGCGGCTGCCTCAGCTGGTGGACATGGCTGCTCAGATCGCCTCAGGCATGGCGTACGTGGAGCGGAT
GAACTACGTCCACCGGGACCTTCGTGCAGCCAACATCCTGGTGGGAGAGAACCTGGTGTGCAAAGTGGCC
GACTTTGGGCTGGCTCGGCTCATTGAAGACAATGAGTACACGGCGCGGCAAGGTGCCAAATTCCCCATCA
AGTGGACGGCTCCAGAAGCTGCCCTCTATGGCCGCTTCACCATCAAGTCGGACGTGTGGTCCTTCGGGAT
CCTGCTGACTGAGCTCACCACAAAGGGACGGGTGCCCTACCCTGGGATGGTGAACCGCGAGGTGCTGGAC
CAGGTGGAGCGGGGCTACCGGATGCCCTGCCCGCCGGAGTGTCCCGAGTCCCTGCACGACCTCATGTGCC
AGTGCTGGCGGAAGGAGCCTGAGGAGCGGCCCACCTTCGAGTACCTGCAGGCCTTCCTGGAGGACTACTT
CACGTCCACCGAGCCCCAGTACCAGCCCGGGGAGAACCTCGACCCAGCTTTCTTGTACAAAGTGGTTGAT
CTAGAGTACCCATACGATGTTCCAGATTACGCTGGATACCCATACGATGTTCCAGATTACGCTTGATCTA
GAGGGCCCGCGGTTCGAAGGTAAGCCTATCCCTAACCCTCTCCTCGGTCTCGATTCTACGCGTACCGGTC
ATCATCACCATCACCATTGAGTTTAAACCCGCTGATCAGCCTCGACTGTGCCTTCTAGTTGCCAGCCATC
TGTTGTTTGCCCCTCCCCCGTGCCTTCCTTGACCCTGGAAGGTGCCACTCCCACTGTCCTTTCCTAATAA
AATGAGGAAATTGCATCGCATTGTCTGAGTAGGTGTCATTCTATTCTGGGGGGTGGGGTGGGGCAGGACA
GCAAGGGGGAGGATTGGGAAGACAATAGCAGGCATGCTGGGGATGCGGTGGGCTCTATGGCTTCTGAGGC
GGAAAGAACCAGCTGGGGCTCTAGGGGGTATCCCC
[124 nt withheld, positions 3046-3169]
C
[91 nt withheld, positions 3171-3261]
A
[49 nt withheld, positions 3263-3311]
CCTTTGACGTTGGAGTCCACGTTCTTT
[37 nt withheld, positions 3339-3375]
ACCCTATCTCGGTCTATTCTTTTGATTTATAAGGGATTTTGCCGATTTCGGCCTATTGGTTAAAAAATGA
GCTGATTTAACAAAAATTTAACGCGAATTAATTCTGTGGAATGTGTGTCAGTTAGGGTGTGGAAAGTCCC
CAGGCTCCCCAGCAGGCAGAAGTATGCAAAGCATGCATCTCAATTAGTCAGCAACCAGGTGTGGAAAGTC
CCCAGGCTCCCCAGCAGGCAGAAGTATGCAAAGCATGCATCTCAATTAGTCAGCAACCATAGTCCCGCCC
CTAACTCCGCCCATCCCGCCCCTAACTCCGCCCAGTTCCGCCCATTCTCCGCCCCATGGCTGACTAATTT
TTTTTATTTATGCAGAGGCCGAGGCCGCCTCTGCCTCTGAGCTATTCCAGAAGTAGTGAGGAGGCTTTTT
TGGAGGCCTAGGCTTTTGCAAAAAGCTCCCGGGAGCTTGTATATCCATTTTCGGATCTGATCAAGAGACA
GGATGAGGATCGTTTCGCATGATTGAACAAGATGGATTGCACGCAGGTTCTCCGGCCGCTTGGGTGGAGA
GGCTATTCGGCTATGACTGGGCACAACAGACAATCGGCTGCTCTGATGCCGCCGTGTTCCGGCTGTCAGC
GCAGGGGCGCCCGGTTCTTTTTGTCAAGACCGACCTGTCCGGTGCCCTGAATGAACTGCAGGACGAGGCA
GCGCGGCTATCGTGGCTGGCCACGACGGGCGTTCCTTGCGCAGCTGTGCTCGACGTTGTCACTGAAGCGG
GAAGGGACTGGCTGCTATTGGGCGAAGTGCCGGGGCAGGATCTCCTGTCATCTCACCTTGCTCCTGCCGA
GAAAGTATCCATCATGGCTGATGCAATGCGGCGGCTGCATACGCTTGATCCGGCTACCTGCCCATTCGAC
CACCAAGCGAAACATCGCATCGAGCGAGCACGTACTCGGATGGAAGCCGGTCTTGTCGATCAGGATGATC
TGGACGAAGAGCATCAGGGGCTCGCGCCAGCCGAACTGTTCGCCAGGCTCAAGGCGCGCATGCCCGACGG
CGAGGATCTCGTCGTGACCCATGGCGATGCCTGCTTGCCGAATATCATGGTGGAAAATGGCCGCTTTTCT
GGATTCATCGACTGTGGCCGGCTGGGTGTGGCGGACCGCTATCAGGACATAGCGTTGGCTACCCGTGATA
TTGCTGAAGAGCTTGGCGGCGAATGGGCTGACCGCTTCCTCGTGCTTTACGGTATCGCCGCTCCCGATTC
GCAGCGCATCGCCTTCTATCGCCTTCTTGACGAGTTCTTCTGAGCGGGACTCTGGGGTTCGCGAAATGAC
CGACCAAGCGACGCCCAACCTGCCATCACGAGATTTCGATTCCACCGCCGCCTTCTATGAAAGGTTGGGC
TTCGGAATCGTTTTCCGGGACGCCGGCTGGATGATCCTCCAGCGCGGGGATCTCATGCTGGAGTTCTTCG
CCCACCCCAACTTGTTTATTGCAGCTTATAATGGTTACAAATAAAGCAATAGCATCACAAATTTCACAAA
TAAAGCATTTTTTTCACTGCATTCTAGTTGTGGTTTGTCCAAACTCATCAATGTATCTTATCATGTCTGT
ATACCGTCGACCTCTAGCTAGAGCTTGGCGTAATCATGGTCATAGCTGTTTCCTGTGTGAAATTGTTATC
CGCTCACAATTCCACACAACATACGAGCCGGAAGCATAAAGTGTAAAGCCTGGGGTGCCTAATGAGTGAG
CTAACTCACATTAATTGCGTTGCGCTCACTGCCCGCTTTCCAGTCGGGAAACCTGTCGTGCCAGCTGCAT
TAATGAATCGGCCAACGCGCGGGGAGAGGCGGTTTGCGTATTGGGCGCTCTTCCGCTTCCTCGCTCACTG
ACTCGCTGCGCTCGGTCGTTCGGCTGCGGCGAGCGGTATCAGCTCACTCAAAGGCGGTAATACGGTTATC
CACAGAATCAGGGGATAACGCAGGAAAGAACATGTGAGCAAAAGGCCAGCAAAAGGCCAGGAACCGTAAA
AAGGCCGCGTTGCTGGCGTTTTTCCATAGGCTCCGCCCCCCTGACGAGCATCACAAAAATCGACGCTCAA
GTCAGAGGTGGCGAAACCCGACAGGACTATAAAGATACCAGGCGTTTCCCCCTGGAAGCTCCCTCGTGCG
CTCTCCTGTTCCGACCCTGCCGCTTACCGGATACCTGTCCGCCTTTCTCCCTTCGGGAAGCGTGGCGCTT
TCTCATAGCTCACGCTGTAGGTATCTCAGTTCGGTGTAGGTCGTTCGCTCCAAGCTGGGCTGTGTGCACG
AACCCCCCGTTCAGCCCGACCGCTGCGCCTTATCCGGTAACTATCGTCTTGAGTCCAACCCGGTAAGACA
CGACTTATCGCCACTGGCAGCAGCCACTGGTAACAGGATTAGCAGAGCGAGGTATGTAGGCGGTGCTACA
GAGTTCTTGAAGTGGTGGCCTAACTACGGCTACACTAGAAGAACAGTATTTGGTATCTGCGCTCTGCTGA
AGCCAGTTACCTTCGGAAAAAGAGTTGGTAGCTCTTGATCCGGCAAACAAACCACCGCTGGTAGCGGTGG
TTTTTTTGTTTGCAAGCAGCAGATTACGCGCAGAAAAAAAGGATCTCAAGAAGATCCTTTGATCTTTTCT
ACGGGGTCTGACGCTCAGTGGAACGAAAACTCACGTTAAGGGATTTTGGTCATGAGATTATCAAAAAGGA
TCTTCACCTAGATCCTTTTAAATTAAAAATGAAGTTTTAAATCAATCTAAAGTATATATGAGTAAACTTG
GTCTGACAGTTACCAATGCTTAATCAGTGAGGCACCTATCTCAGCGATCTGTCTATTTCGTTCATCCATA
GTTGCCTGACTCCCCGTCGTGTAGATAACTACGATACGGGAGGGCTTACCATCTGGCCCCAGTGCTGCAA
TGATACCGCGAGACCCACGCTCACCGGCTCCAGATTTATCAGCAATAAACCAGCCAGCCGGAAGGGCCGA
GCGCAGAAGTGGTCCTGCAACTTTATCCGCCTCCATCCAGTCTATTAATTGTTGCCGGGAAGCTAGAGTA
AGTAGTTCGCCAGTTAATAGTTTGCGCAACGTTGTTGCCATTGCTACAGGCATCGTGGTGTCACGCTCGT
CGTTTGGTATGGCTTCATTCAGCTCCGGTTCCCAACGATCAAGGCGAGTTACATGATCCCCCATGTTGTG
CAAAAAAGCGGTTAGCTCCTTCGGTCCTCCGATCGTTGTCAGAAGTAAGTTGGCCGCAGTGTTATCACTC
ATGGTTATGGCAGCACTGCATAATTCTCTTACTGTCATGCCATCCGTAAGATGCTTTTCTGTGACTGGTG
AGTACTCAACCAAGTCATTCTGAGAATAGTGTATGCGGCGACCGAGTTGCTCTTGCCCGGCGTCAATACG
GGATAATACCGCGCCACATAGCAGAACTTTAAAAGTGCTCATCATTGGAAAACGTTCTTCGGGGCGAAAA
CTCTCAAGGATCTTACCGCTGTTGAGATCCAGTTCGATGTAACCCACTCGTGCACCCAACTGATCTTCAG
CATCTTTTACTTTCACCAGCGTTTCTGGGTGAGCAAAAACAGGAAGGCAAAATGCCGCAAAAAAGGGAAT
AAGGGCGACACGGAAATGTTGAATACTCATACTCTTCCTTTTTCAATATTATTGAAGCATTTATCAGGGT
TATTGTCTCATGAGCGGATACATATTTGAATGTATTTAGAAAAATAAACAAATAGGGGTTCCGCGCACAT
TTCCCCGAAAAGTGCCACCTGACGTC
