>Addgene plasmid #140314 | pDEST40-2XHA-Src-K298M | depositor partial sequence | sequence record 272242 | insert
ATGGGTAGCAACAAGAGCAAGCCCAAGGATGCCAGCCAGCGGCGCCGCAGCCTGGAGCCCGCCGAGAACG
TGCACGGCGCTGGCGGGGGCGCTTTCCCCGCCTCGCAGACCCCCAGCAAGCCAGCCTCGGCCGACGGCCA
CCGCGGCCCCAGCGCGGCCTTCGCCCCCGCGGCCGCCGAGCCCAAGCTGTTCGGAGGCTTCAACTCCTCG
GACACCGTCACCTCCCCGCAGAGGGCGGGCCCGCTGGCCGGTGGAGTGACCACCTTTGTGGCCCTCTATG
ACTATGAGTCTAGGACGGAGACAGACCTGTCCTTCAAGAAAGGCGAGCGGCTCCAGATTGTCAACAACAC
AGAGGGAGACTGGTGGCTGGCCCACTCGCTCAGCACAGGACAGACAGGCTACATCCCCAGCAACTACGTG
GCGCCCTCCGACTCCATCCAGGCTGAGGAGTGGTATTTTGGCAAGATCACCAGACGGGAGTCAGAGCGGT
TACTGCTCAATGCAGAGAACCCGAGAGGGACCTTCCTCGTGCGAGAAAGTGAGACCACGAAAGGTGCCTA
CTGCCTCTCAGTGTCTGACTTCGACAACGCCAAGGGCCTCAACGTGAAGCACTACAAGATCCGCAAGCTG
GACAGCGGCGGCTTCTACATCACCTCCCGCACCCAGTTCAACAGCCTGCAGCAGCTGGTGGCCTACTACT
CCAAACACGCCGATGGCCTGTGCCACCGCCTCACCACCGTGTGCCCCACGTCCAAGCCGCAGACTCAGGG
CCTGGCCAAGGATGCCTGGGAGATCCCTCGGGAGTCGCTGCGGCTGGAGGTCAAGCTGGGCCAGGGCTGC
TTTGGCGAGGTGTGGATGGGGACCTGGAACGGTACCACCAGGGTGGCCATCATGACCCTGAAGCCTGGCA
CGATGTCTCCAGAGGCCTTCCTGCAGGAGGCCCAGGTCATGAAGAAGCTGAGGCATGAGAAGCTGGTGCA
GTTGTATGCTGTGGTTTCAGAGGAGCCCATTTACATCGTCACGGAGTACATGAGCAAGGGGAGTTTGCTG
GACTTTCTCAAGGGGGAGACAGGCAAGTACCTGCGGCTGCCTCAGCTGGTGGACATGGCTGCTCAGATCG
CCTCAGGCATGGCGTACGTGGAGCGGATGAACTACGTCCACCGGGACCTTCGTGCAGCCAACATCCTGGT
GGGAGAGAACCTGGTGTGCAAAGTGGCCGACTTTGGGCTGGCTCGGCTCATTGAAGACAATGAGTACACG
GCGCGGCAAGGTGCCAAATTCCCCATCAAGTGGACGGCTCCAGAAGCTGCCCTCTATGGCCGCTTCACCA
TCAAGTCGGACGTGTGGTCCTTCGGGATCCTGCTGACTGAGCTCACCACAAAGGGACGGGTGCCCTACCC
TGGGATGGTGAACCGCGAGGTGCTGGACCAGGTGGAGCGGGGCTACCGGATGCCCTGCCCGCCGGAGTGT
CCCGAGTCCCTGCACGACCTCATGTGCCAGTGCTGGCGGAAGGAGCCTGAGGAGCGGCCCACCTTCGAGT
ACCTGCAGGCCTTCCTGGAGGACTACTTCACGTCCACCGAGCCCCAGTACCAGCCCGGGGAGAACCTC
